Addgene plasmid #177948: CoV2-N-A119S
Purpose: Transient mammalian expression of codon optimized SARS-CoV-2 Nucleocapsid (A119S). Used for generating RNA packaging virus-like particles.
Depositing lab: Jennifer Doudna. Depositing organization: J. David Gladstone Institutes. Publication: Rapid assessment of SARS-CoV-2 evolved variants using virus-like particles. Syed AM, Taha TY, Tabata T, Chen IP, Ciling A, Khalid MM, Sreekumar B, Chen PY, Hayashi JM, Soczek KM, Ott M, Doudna JA. Science. 2021 Nov 4:eabl6184. doi: 10.1126/science.abl6184. PubMed 34735219.
Backbone
  Vector backbone: pcDNA3.1
  Vector type: Mammalian Expression
Growth in bacteria
  Bacterial resistance: Ampicillin, 100 μg/mL
  Growth temperature: 37°C
  Growth strain: DH5alpha
  Copy number: High Copy
Gene/Insert
  Gene/Insert name: SARS-CoV-2 Nucleocapsid (A119S)
  Species: Other
  Mutation: A119S
  Entrez Gene: N (a.k.a. GU280_gp10)
  Cloning method: Gibson Cloning
Terms and licenses: Academic/Nonprofit Terms; Industry Terms: Not Available to Industry
Depositor comments: Please visit https://www.biorxiv.org/content/10.1101/2021.08.05.455082v1 for bioRxv preprint.
How to cite: CoV2-N-A119S was a gift from Jennifer Doudna (Addgene plasmid # 177948 ; http://n2t.net/addgene:177948 ; RRID:Addgene_177948)
