[The description below was written by a language model from this plasmid's Addgene catalogue record and pLannotate feature annotations shown in this document.]
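Description:
CoV2-N-A119S is a pcDNA3.1-based mammalian expression plasmid of about 6.7 kb for transient production of the SARS-CoV-2 nucleocapsid (N) protein carrying the A119S substitution. It is maintained in E. coli through a high-copy ColE1/pUC-type origin and selected with ampicillin via the β-lactamase gene and its native promoter. An f1 phage origin is also present. The remaining small annotations are short automated partial matches that probably reflect backbone remnants rather than functional parts; these are the lac promoter and operator, a lacI fragment, a bom fragment, a truncated HIV-1 LTR fragment and a ble fragment.

The codon-optimized N open reading frame, inserted by Gibson assembly, lies downstream of the human cytomegalovirus immediate-early enhancer and promoter and is followed by the bovine growth hormone polyadenylation signal, giving strong constitutive expression in transfected mammalian cells. A T7 promoter sits between the CMV promoter and the coding sequence, as is standard in this backbone, and could support in vitro transcription. No epitope tag or reporter is annotated. A separate cassette places the neomycin phosphotransferase gene under the SV40 early promoter with an SV40 poly(A) signal. This would permit G418 selection of stable cells, although the stated use is transient.

N packages the viral RNA genome into a ribonucleoprotein and participates in virion assembly through its interaction with the membrane protein. According to the record, the plasmid is used to generate RNA-packaging SARS-CoV-2 virus-like particles. The associated work used such particles for rapid assessment of evolved viral variants, so this construct presumably serves to test the effect of the A119S change in that system.
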