Features (pLannotate 1.2.2; 20 found; start..end, strand, type, name):
    179..558     +  enhancer       CMV enhancer: human cytomegalovirus immediate early enhancer
    559..762     +  promoter       CMV promoter: human cytomegalovirus (CMV) immediate early promoter
    758..791     +  LTR            5' LTR (truncated) (fragment): truncated 5' long terminal repeat (LTR) from HIV-1
    807..825     +  promoter       T7 promoter: promoter for bacteriophage T7 RNA polymerase
    896..2152    +  CDS            N: NCAP_SARS2 - Experimental evidence at protein level: Swiss-Prot protein existence level 1. Packages the positive strand viral genome RNA into a helical ribonucleocapsid (RNP) and plays a fundamental role during virion assembly through its interactions with the viral genome and membrane protein M. Plays an important role in enhancing the efficiency of subgenomic viral RNA transcription as well as viral replication (By similarity). May modulate transforming growth factor-beta signaling by binding host smad3 (By similarity). From Severe acute respiratory syndrome coronavirus 2 (2019-nCoV) (SARS-C
   2199..2423    +  polyA_signal   bGH poly(A) signal: bovine growth hormone polyadenylation signal
   2427..2448    +  promoter       SV40 promoter (fragment): SV40 enhancer and early promoter
   2469..2897    +  rep_origin     f1 ori (sequence partly withheld): f1 bacteriophage origin of replication; arrow indicates direction of (+) strand synthesis
   2911..3240    +  promoter       SV40 promoter: SV40 enhancer and early promoter
   3307..4098    +  CDS            neo: KKA2_KLEPN - Also known as kan, nptII. Experimental evidence at protein level: Swiss-Prot protein existence level 1. Resistance to kanamycin, neomycin, paromomycin, ribostamycin, butirosin and gentamicin B. From Klebsiella pneumoniae.
   4122..4280    +  CDS            ble (fragment): BLE_KLEPN - Experimental evidence at protein level: Swiss-Prot protein existence level 1. Binding protein with a strong affinity to the bleomycin family of antibiotics. Binds to CL990; an antimitotic-antibiotic compound. From Klebsiella pneumoniae.
   4275..4396    +  polyA_signal   SV40 poly(A) signal: SV40 polyadenylation signal
   4469..4485    -  protein_bind   lac operator: The lac repressor binds to the lac operator to inhibit transcription in E. coli. This inhibition can be relieved by adding lactose or isopropyl-β-D-thiogalactopyranoside (IPTG). lac repressor encoded by lacI
   4493..4523    -  promoter       lac promoter: promoter for the E. coli lac operon
   4538..4559    -  protein_bind   CAP binding site: CAP binding activates transcription in the presence of cAMP. E. coli catabolite activator protein
   4572..4664    -  CDS            lacI (fragment): lac repressor; lacI; The lac repressor binds to the lac operator to inhibit transcription in E. coli. This inhibition can be relieved by adding lactose or isopropyl-β-D-thiogalactopyranoside (IPTG).
   4847..5435    -  rep_origin     ori: high-copy-number ColE1/pMB1/pBR322/pUC origin of replication
   5606..6466    -  CDS            AmpR: β-lactamase; bla; confers resistance to ampicillin, carbenicillin, and related antibiotics
   6467..6571    -  promoter       AmpR promoter: bla
   6630..24      -  misc_feature   bom (fragment) (across the origin): basis of mobility region from pBR322
>Addgene plasmid #177948 | CoV2-N-A119S | addgene full sequence | sequence record 348195 | Addgene NGS Result
GATGCCGCATAGTTAAGCCAGTATCTGCTCCCTGCTTGTGTGTTGGAGGTCGCTGAGTAGTGCGCGAGCA
AAATTTAAGCTACAACAAGGCAAGGCTTGACCGACAATTGCATGAAGAATCTGCTTAGGGTTAGGCGTTT
TGCGCTGCTTCGCGATGTACGGGCCAGATATACGCGTTGACATTGATTATTGACTAGTTATTAATAGTAA
TCAATTACGGGGTCATTAGTTCATAGCCCATATATGGAGTTCCGCGTTACATAACTTACGGTAAATGGCC
CGCCTGGCTGACCGCCCAACGACCCCCGCCCATTGACGTCAATAATGACGTATGTTCCCATAGTAACGCC
AATAGGGACTTTCCATTGACGTCAATGGGTGGAGTATTTACGGTAAACTGCCCACTTGGCAGTACATCAA
GTGTATCATATGCCAAGTACGCCCCCTATTGACGTCAATGACGGTAAATGGCCCGCCTGGCATTATGCCC
AGTACATGACCTTATGGGACTTTCCTACTTGGCAGTACATCTACGTATTAGTCATCGCTATTACCATGGT
GATGCGGTTTTGGCAGTACATCAATGGGCGTGGATAGCGGTTTGACTCACGGGGATTTCCAAGTCTCCAC
CCCATTGACGTCAATGGGAGTTTGTTTTGGCACCAAAATCAACGGGACTTTCCAAAATGTCGTAACAACT
CCGCCCCATTGACGCAAATGGGCGGTAGGCGTGTACGGTGGGAGGTCTATATAAGCAGAGCTCTCTGGCT
AACTAGAGAACCCACTGCTTACTGGCTTATCGAAATTAATACGACTCACTATAGGGAGACCCAAGCTGGC
TAGCCTTCCATTTCAGGTGTCGTGAGGATCTATTTCCGGTGAATTCGCCGCCACCATGAGCGACAACGGC
CCCCAAAACCAACGGAATGCCCCTCGGATAACATTTGGTGGCCCTAGTGATTCCACAGGAAGTAACCAAA
ACGGAGAACGGTCTGGAGCCCGCTCTAAACAGAGGCGACCACAGGGATTGCCAAATAACACAGCGTCATG
GTTTACAGCCCTGACTCAACATGGAAAGGAGGACTTGAAATTTCCACGAGGACAGGGTGTACCAATAAAC
ACAAACAGTAGTCCAGACGATCAGATCGGGTATTATAGAAGGGCCACGAGACGCATCAGAGGTGGAGATG
GTAAAATGAAAGATCTCAGTCCGCGCTGGTACTTTTATTATTTGGGAACCGGCCCAGAAAGCGGCCTCCC
ATATGGAGCCAATAAGGACGGGATTATATGGGTGGCTACAGAGGGAGCCCTCAATACGCCAAAAGATCAC
ATCGGAACAAGAAACCCTGCTAATAATGCCGCAATCGTGCTGCAGTTGCCTCAGGGGACGACGCTTCCTA
AAGGCTTTTACGCAGAAGGATCACGCGGCGGCAGCCAAGCATCCTCAAGGTCTAGTTCCAGAAGTCGAAA
CAGCTCCAGAAACTCCACACCAGGGTCCAGTAGGGGCACAAGTCCGGCGCGGATGGCGGGCAACGGCGGA
GACGCCGCACTCGCTCTGTTGCTCCTGGACCGGCTCAACCAACTTGAATCCAAGATGAGTGGTAAGGGAC
AGCAGCAACAAGGTCAAACCGTAACCAAGAAAAGCGCTGCAGAAGCTTCTAAAAAACCTCGACAAAAACG
GACCGCTACGAAGGCATATAACGTTACTCAAGCCTTCGGGAGACGAGGGCCGGAGCAAACCCAGGGGAAT
TTTGGAGATCAGGAGCTCATCCGGCAAGGGACAGATTACAAACATTGGCCTCAAATCGCTCAGTTCGCGC
CGTCCGCAAGTGCTTTTTTCGGAATGTCTCGCATCGGTATGGAAGTAACACCATCCGGGACATGGCTCAC
TTATACCGGCGCCATCAAGCTGGACGACAAAGATCCAAATTTCAAAGATCAGGTGATTCTCTTGAATAAA
CACATAGACGCGTATAAGACGTTTCCACCCACCGAACCCAAGAAGGACAAAAAGAAAAAAGCTGATGAAA
CACAAGCGTTGCCCCAGCGACAGAAGAAGCAGCAAACCGTCACCCTCCTGCCAGCCGCTGATCTCGATGA
CTTCTCCAAGCAACTTCAACAGTCCATGAGCTCAGCCGATTCTACTCAGGCGTAACTCGAGTCTAGAGGG
CCCGTTTAAACCCGCTGATCAGCCTCGACTGTGCCTTCTAGTTGCCAGCCATCTGTTGTTTGCCCCTCCC
CCGTGCCTTCCTTGACCCTGGAAGGTGCCACTCCCACTGTCCTTTCCTAATAAAATGAGGAAATTGCATC
GCATTGTCTGAGTAGGTGTCATTCTATTCTGGGGGGTGGGGTGGGGCAGGACAGCAAGGGGGAGGATTGG
GAAGACAATAGCAGGCATGCTGGGGATGCGGTGGGCTCTATGGCTTCTGAGGCGGAAAGAACCAGCTGGG
GCTCTAGGGGGTATCCCC
[124 nt withheld, positions 2469-2592]
C
[91 nt withheld, positions 2594-2684]
A
[49 nt withheld, positions 2686-2734]
CCTTTGACGTTGGAGTCCACGTTCTTT
[37 nt withheld, positions 2762-2798]
ACCCTATCTCGGTCTATTCTTTTGATTTATAAGGGATTTTGCCGATTTCGGCCTATTGGTTAAAAAATGA
GCTGATTTAACAAAAATTTAACGCGAATTAATTCTGTGGAATGTGTGTCAGTTAGGGTGTGGAAAGTCCC
CAGGCTCCCCAGCAGGCAGAAGTATGCAAAGCATGCATCTCAATTAGTCAGCAACCAGGTGTGGAAAGTC
CCCAGGCTCCCCAGCAGGCAGAAGTATGCAAAGCATGCATCTCAATTAGTCAGCAACCATAGTCCCGCCC
CTAACTCCGCCCATCCCGCCCCTAACTCCGCCCAGTTCCGCCCATTCTCCGCCCCATGGCTGACTAATTT
TTTTTATTTATGCAGAGGCCGAGGCCGCCTCTGCCTCTGAGCTATTCCAGAAGTAGTGAGGAGGCTTTTT
TGGAGGCCTAGGCTTTTGCAAAAAGCTCCCGGGAGCTTGTATATCCATTTTCGGATCTGATCAAGAGACA
GGATGAGGATCGTTTCGCATGATTGAACAAGATGGATTGCACGCAGGTTCTCCGGCCGCTTGGGTGGAGA
GGCTATTCGGCTATGACTGGGCACAACAGACAATCGGCTGCTCTGATGCCGCCGTGTTCCGGCTGTCAGC
GCAGGGGCGCCCGGTTCTTTTTGTCAAGACCGACCTGTCCGGTGCCCTGAATGAACTGCAGGACGAGGCA
GCGCGGCTATCGTGGCTGGCCACGACGGGCGTTCCTTGCGCAGCTGTGCTCGACGTTGTCACTGAAGCGG
GAAGGGACTGGCTGCTATTGGGCGAAGTGCCGGGGCAGGATCTCCTGTCATCTCACCTTGCTCCTGCCGA
GAAAGTATCCATCATGGCTGATGCAATGCGGCGGCTGCATACGCTTGATCCGGCTACCTGCCCATTCGAC
CACCAAGCGAAACATCGCATCGAGCGAGCACGTACTCGGATGGAAGCCGGTCTTGTCGATCAGGATGATC
TGGACGAAGAGCATCAGGGGCTCGCGCCAGCCGAACTGTTCGCCAGGCTCAAGGCGCGCATGCCCGACGG
CGAGGATCTCGTCGTGACCCATGGCGATGCCTGCTTGCCGAATATCATGGTGGAAAATGGCCGCTTTTCT
GGATTCATCGACTGTGGCCGGCTGGGTGTGGCGGACCGCTATCAGGACATAGCGTTGGCTACCCGTGATA
TTGCTGAAGAGCTTGGCGGCGAATGGGCTGACCGCTTCCTCGTGCTTTACGGTATCGCCGCTCCCGATTC
GCAGCGCATCGCCTTCTATCGCCTTCTTGACGAGTTCTTCTGAGCGGGACTCTGGGGTTCGAAATGACCG
ACCAAGCGACGCCCAACCTGCCATCACGAGATTTCGATTCCACCGCCGCCTTCTATGAAAGGTTGGGCTT
CGGAATCGTTTTCCGGGACGCCGGCTGGATGATCCTCCAGCGCGGGGATCTCATGCTGGAGTTCTTCGCC
CACCCCAACTTGTTTATTGCAGCTTATAATGGTTACAAATAAAGCAATAGCATCACAAATTTCACAAATA
AAGCATTTTTTTCACTGCATTCTAGTTGTGGTTTGTCCAAACTCATCAATGTATCTTATCATGTCTGTAT
ACCGTCGACCTCTAGCTAGAGCTTGGCGTAATCATGGTCATAGCTGTTTCCTGTGTGAAATTGTTATCCG
CTCACAATTCCACACAACATACGAGCCGGAAGCATAAAGTGTAAAGCCTGGGGTGCCTAATGAGTGAGCT
AACTCACATTAATTGCGTTGCGCTCACTGCCCGCTTTCCAGTCGGGAAACCTGTCGTGCCAGCTGCATTA
ATGAATCGGCCAACGCGCGGGGAGAGGCGGTTTGCGTATTGGGCGCTCTTCCGCTTCCTCGCTCACTGAC
TCGCTGCGCTCGGTCGTTCGGCTGCGGCGAGCGGTATCAGCTCACTCAAAGGCGGTAATACGGTTATCCA
CAGAATCAGGGGATAACGCAGGAAAGAACATGTGAGCAAAAGGCCAGCAAAAGGCCAGGAACCGTAAAAA
GGCCGCGTTGCTGGCGTTTTTCCATAGGCTCCGCCCCCCTGACGAGCATCACAAAAATCGACGCTCAAGT
CAGAGGTGGCGAAACCCGACAGGACTATAAAGATACCAGGCGTTTCCCCCTGGAAGCTCCCTCGTGCGCT
CTCCTGTTCCGACCCTGCCGCTTACCGGATACCTGTCCGCCTTTCTCCCTTCGGGAAGCGTGGCGCTTTC
TCATAGCTCACGCTGTAGGTATCTCAGTTCGGTGTAGGTCGTTCGCTCCAAGCTGGGCTGTGTGCACGAA
CCCCCCGTTCAGCCCGACCGCTGCGCCTTATCCGGTAACTATCGTCTTGAGTCCAACCCGGTAAGACACG
ACTTATCGCCACTGGCAGCAGCCACTGGTAACAGGATTAGCAGAGCGAGGTATGTAGGCGGTGCTACAGA
GTTCTTGAAGTGGTGGCCTAACTACGGCTACACTAGAAGAACAGTATTTGGTATCTGCGCTCTGCTGAAG
CCAGTTACCTTCGGAAAAAGAGTTGGTAGCTCTTGATCCGGCAAACAAACCACCGCTGGTAGCGGTGGTT
TTTTTGTTTGCAAGCAGCAGATTACGCGCAGAAAAAAAGGATCTCAAGAAGATCCTTTGATCTTTTCTAC
GGGGTCTGACGCTCAGTGGAACGAAAACTCACGTTAAGGGATTTTGGTCATGAGATTATCAAAAAGGATC
TTCACCTAGATCCTTTTAAATTAAAAATGAAGTTTTAAATCAATCTAAAGTATATATGAGTAAACTTGGT
CTGACAGTTACCAATGCTTAATCAGTGAGGCACCTATCTCAGCGATCTGTCTATTTCGTTCATCCATAGT
TGCCTGACTCCCCGTCGTGTAGATAACTACGATACGGGAGGGCTTACCATCTGGCCCCAGTGCTGCAATG
ATACCGCGAGACCCACGCTCACCGGCTCCAGATTTATCAGCAATAAACCAGCCAGCCGGAAGGGCCGAGC
GCAGAAGTGGTCCTGCAACTTTATCCGCCTCCATCCAGTCTATTAATTGTTGCCGGGAAGCTAGAGTAAG
TAGTTCGCCAGTTAATAGTTTGCGCAACGTTGTTGCCATTGCTACAGGCATCGTGGTGTCACGCTCGTCG
TTTGGTATGGCTTCATTCAGCTCCGGTTCCCAACGATCAAGGCGAGTTACATGATCCCCCATGTTGTGCA
AAAAAGCGGTTAGCTCCTTCGGTCCTCCGATCGTTGTCAGAAGTAAGTTGGCCGCAGTGTTATCACTCAT
GGTTATGGCAGCACTGCATAATTCTCTTACTGTCATGCCATCCGTAAGATGCTTTTCTGTGACTGGTGAG
TACTCAACCAAGTCATTCTGAGAATAGTGTATGCGGCGACCGAGTTGCTCTTGCCCGGCGTCAATACGGG
ATAATACCGCGCCACATAGCAGAACTTTAAAAGTGCTCATCATTGGAAAACGTTCTTCGGGGCGAAAACT
CTCAAGGATCTTACCGCTGTTGAGATCCAGTTCGATGTAACCCACTCGTGCACCCAACTGATCTTCAGCA
TCTTTTACTTTCACCAGCGTTTCTGGGTGAGCAAAAACAGGAAGGCAAAATGCCGCAAAAAAGGGAATAA
GGGCGACACGGAAATGTTGAATACTCATACTCTTCCTTTTTCAATATTATTGAAGCATTTATCAGGGTTA
TTGTCTCATGAGCGGATACATATTTGAATGTATTTAGAAAAATAAACAAATAGGGGTTCCGCGCACATTT
CCCCGAAAAGTGCCACCTGACGTCGACGGATCGGGAGATCTCCCGATCCCCTATGGTGCACTCTCAGTAC
AATCTGCTCT
